Addgene plasmid #31131: pCS_FLPER(T)
Depositing lab: Gerhart Ryffel. Depositing organization: Universitaetsklinikum Essen. Publication: FLP and Cre recombinase function in Xenopus embryos. Werdien D, Peiler G, Ryffel GU. Nucleic Acids Res. 2001 Jun 1. 29(11):E53-3. 10.1093/nar/29.11.e53 PubMed 11376165.
Backbone
  Vector backbone: pCS2+
  Backbone size w/o insert (bp): 4100
  Vector type: Mammalian Expression
Growth in bacteria
  Bacterial resistance: Ampicillin, 100 μg/mL
  Growth temperature: 37°C
  Growth strain: DH5alpha
  Copy number: High Copy
Gene/Insert
  Gene/Insert name: FLP-ER ligand binding domain
  Species: H. sapiens (human), S. cerevisiae (budding yeast)
  Insert size (bp): 2300
  Mutation: full length FLP linked to ligand binding domain of estrogen receptor starting at AA 251. Contains V400G and G521R.
  Entrez Gene: ESR1 (a.k.a. ER, ESR, ESRA, ESTRR, Era, NR3A1)
  Cloning method: Restriction Enzyme; 5′ cloning site BamHI (destroyed during cloning); 3′ cloning site EcoRI (not destroyed)
  Sequencing primers: 5′ n/a
Terms and licenses: Academic/Nonprofit Terms; Industry Terms: Not Available to Industry
Depositor comments: tamoxifene regulated FLP activity
How to cite: pCS_FLPER(T) was a gift from Gerhart Ryffel (Addgene plasmid # 31131 ; http://n2t.net/addgene:31131 ; RRID:Addgene_31131)
