[The description below was written by a language model from this plasmid's Addgene catalogue record and pLannotate feature annotations shown in this document.]
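Description:
pCS_FLPER(T) is a pCS2+-based expression plasmid of about 6.4 kb encoding a tamoxifen-regulated form of the yeast site-specific recombinase FLP. It is propagated in E. coli as a high-copy plasmid through its ColE1/pUC-type origin and selected with ampicillin via the β-lactamase gene. An f1 origin and remnants of the lac region (lac promoter/operator and lacZα and lacI fragments) are also present as backbone elements.

The roughly 2.3 kb insert fuses full-length Saccharomyces cerevisiae FLP to the ligand-binding domain of the human estrogen receptor (ESR1), beginning at residue 251 and carrying the V400G and G521R substitutions. The automated annotation labels this domain as ERT2, but the recorded mutations are those listed here, so that label is best read as a similarity match rather than an exact identity. Fusions of this kind are generally inactive without ligand, and the depositor notes that FLP activity is controlled by tamoxifen. When active, FLP recombines DNA at FRT sites.

The fusion lies downstream of the simian cytomegalovirus IE94 enhancer/promoter, which spans the end of the circular map and reads into the insert, and is followed by an SV40 polyadenylation signal, allowing expression in vertebrate cells. An SP6 promoter immediately upstream of the coding sequence permits in vitro synthesis of sense mRNA, and T7 and T3 promoters lie in the opposite orientation downstream. Although catalogued as a mammalian expression vector, the construct comes from work testing FLP and Cre recombinase function in Xenopus embryos, where it provides inducible control of FRT-dependent recombination.
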