Features (pLannotate 1.2.2; 16 found; start..end, strand, type, name):
     35..53      +  promoter       SP6 promoter: promoter for bacteriophage SP6 RNA polymerase
     94..1363    +  CDS            FLP (fragment): site-specific recombinase FLP is a site-specific recombinase from Saccharomyces cerevisiae. Recombination occurs at FRT sequences.
   1474..2409    +  CDS            ERT2: mutated ligand-binding domain of the human estrogen receptor (Feil et al., 1997)
   2456..2473    -  promoter       T7 promoter (fragment): promoter for bacteriophage T7 RNA polymerase
   2478..2612    -  polyA_signal   SV40 poly(A) signal: SV40 polyadenylation signal
   2725..2743    -  promoter       T3 promoter: promoter for bacteriophage T3 RNA polymerase
   2788..2804    -  protein_bind   lac operator: The lac repressor binds to the lac operator to inhibit transcription in E. coli. This inhibition can be relieved by adding lactose or isopropyl-β-D-thiogalactopyranoside (IPTG). lac repressor encoded by lacI
   2812..2842    -  promoter       lac promoter: promoter for the E. coli lac operon
   2857..2878    -  protein_bind   CAP binding site: CAP binding activates transcription in the presence of cAMP. E. coli catabolite activator protein
   2891..2983    -  CDS            lacI (fragment): lac repressor; lacI; The lac repressor binds to the lac operator to inhibit transcription in E. coli. This inhibition can be relieved by adding lactose or isopropyl-β-D-thiogalactopyranoside (IPTG).
   3166..3754    -  rep_origin     ori: high-copy-number ColE1/pMB1/pBR322/pUC origin of replication
   3925..4785    -  CDS            AmpR: β-lactamase; bla; confers resistance to ampicillin, carbenicillin, and related antibiotics
   4786..4890    -  promoter       AmpR promoter: bla
   4943..5371    -  rep_origin     f1 ori (sequence partly withheld): f1 bacteriophage origin of replication; arrow indicates direction of (+) strand synthesis
   5376..5442    -  CDS            lacZα (fragment): LacZα fragment of β-galactosidase; lacZ fragment
   5445..6429    +  promoter       CMV IE94 promoter: enhancer/promoter region of simian cytomegalovirus major immediate early transcription unit IE94
>Addgene plasmid #31131 | pCS_FLPER(T) | depositor full sequence | sequence record 14293 | Author sequence
CGCCATTCTGCCTGGGGACGTCGGAGCAAGCTTGATTTAGGTGACACTATAGAATACAAGCTACTTGTTC
TTTTTGCAGGATCCACAGCCACCATGCCACAATTTGATATATTATGTAAAACACCACCTAAGGTCCTGGT
TCGTCAGTTTGTGGAAAGGTTTGAAAGACCTTCAGGGGAAAAAATAGCATCATGTGCTGCTGAACTAACC
TATTTATGTTGGATGATTACTCATAACGGAACAGCAATCAAGAGAGCCACATTCATGAGCTATAATACTA
TCATAAGCAATTCGCTGAGTTTCGATATTGTCAACAAATCACTCCAGTTTAAATACAAGACGCAAAAAGC
AACAATTCTGGAAGCCTCATTAAAGAAATTAATTCCTGCTTGGGAATTTACAATTATTCCTTACAATGGA
CAAAAACATCAATCTGATATCACTGATATTGTAAGTAGTTTGCAATTACAGTTCGAATCATCGGAAGAAG
CAGATAAGGGAAATAGCCACAGTAAAAAAATGCTTAAAGCACTTCTAAGTGAGGGTGAAAGCATCTGGGA
GATCACTGAGAAAATACTAAATTCGTTTGAGTATACCTCGAGATTTACAAAAACAAAAACTTTATACCAA
TTCCTCTTCCTAGCTACTTTCATCAATTGTGGAAGATTCAGCGATATTAAGAACGTTGATCCGAAATCAT
TTAAATTAGTCCAAAATAAGTATCTGGGAGTAATAATCCAGTGTTTAGTGACAGAGACAAAGACAAGCGT
TAGTAGGCACATATACTTCTTTAGCGCAAGGGGTAGGATCGATCCACTTGTATATTTGGATGAATTTTTG
AGGAATTCTGAACCAGTCCTAAAACGAGTAAATAGGACCGGCAATTCTTCAAGCAACAAACAGGAATACC
AATTATTAAAAGATAACTTAGTCAGATCGTACAACAAGGCTTTGAAGAAAAATGCGCCTTATCCAATCTT
TGCTATAAAGAATGGCCCAAAATCTCACATTGGAAGACATTTGATGACCTCATTTCTGTCAATGAAGGGC
CTAACGGAGTTGACTAATGTTGTGGGAAATTGGAGCGATAAGCGTGCTTCTGCCGTGGCCAGGACAACGT
ATACTCATCAGATAACAGCAATACCTGATCACTACTTCGCACTAGTTTCTCGGTACTATGCATATGATCC
AATATCAAAGGAAATGATAGCATTGAAGGATGAGACTAATCCAATTGAGGAGTGGCAGCATATAGAACAG
CTAAAGGGTAGTGCTGAAGGAAGCATACGATACCCCGCATGGAATGGGATAATATCACAGGAGGTACTAG
ACTACCTTTCATCCTACATAAATAGACGCATATCCGTACGCGGATCCATGAAAGGTGGGATACGAAAAGA
CCGAAGAGGAGGGAGAATGTTGAAACACAAGCGCCAGAGAGATGATGGGGAGGGCAGGGGTGAAGTGGGG
TCTGCTGGAGACATGAGAGCTGCCAACCTTTGGCCAAGCCCGCTCATGATCAAACGCTCTAAGAAGAACA
GCCTGGCCTTGTCCCTGACGGCCGACCAGATGGTCAGTGCCTTGTTGGATGCTGAGCCCCCCATACTCTA
TTCCGAGTATGATCCTACCAGACCCTTCAGTGAAGCTTCGATGATGGGCTTACTGACCAACCTGGCAGAC
AGGGAGCTGGTTCACATGATCAACTGGGCGAAGAGGGTGCCAGGCTTTGTGGATTTGACCCTCCATGATC
AGGTCCACCTTCTAGAATGTGCCTGGCTAGAGATCCTGATGATTGGTCTCGTCTGGCGCTCCATGGAACA
CCCGGGGAAGCTCCTGTTTGCTCCTAACTTGCTCCTGGACAGGAATCAAGGTAAATGTGTGGAAGGCATG
GTGGAGATCTTCGACATGCTGCTGGCTACATCATCTCGGTTCCGCATGATGAATCTGCAGGGAGAGGAGT
TTGTGTGCCTCAAATCTATTATTTTGCTTAATTCTGGAGTGTACACATTTCTGTCCAGCACCCTGAAGTC
TCTGGAAGAGAAGGACCATATCCACCGAGTCCTGGACAAGATCACAGACACTTTGATCCACCTGATGGCC
AAGGCAGGCCTGACCCTGCAGCAGCAGCACCAGCGGCTGGCCCAGCTCCTCCTCATCCTCTCCCACATCA
GGCACATGAGCAACAAAAGAATGGAGCATCTGTACAGCATGAAGTGCAAGAACGTGGTGCCCCTCTATGA
CCTGCTGCTGGAGATGCTGGACGCCCACCGCCTACATGCGCCCACTAGCCGTGGAGGGGCATCCGTGGAG
GAGACGGACCAAAGCCACTTGGCCACTGCGGGCTCTACTTCATCGCATTCCTTGCAAAAGTATTACATCA
CGGGGGAGGCAGAGGGTTTCCCTGCCACAGTCTGAGAGCTCCCTGGCGAATTCAAGGCCTCTCGAGCCTC
TAGAACTATAGTGAGTCGTATTACGTAGATCCAGACATGATAAGATACATTGATGAGTTTGGACAAACCA
CAACTAGAATGCAGTGAAAAAAATGCTTTATTTGTGAAATTTGTGATGCTATTGCTTTATTTGTAACCAT
TATAAGCTGCAATAAACAAGTTAACAACAACAATTGCATTCATTTTATGTTTCAGGTTCAGGGGGAGGTG
TGGGAGGTTTTTTAATTCGCGGCCGCGGCGCCAATGCATTGGGCCCGGTACCCAGCTTTTGTTCCCTTTA
GTGAGGGTTAATTGCGCGCTTGGCGTAATCATGGTCATAGCTGTTTCCTGTGTGAAATTGTTATCCGCTC
ACAATTCCACACAACATACGAGCCGGAAGCATAAAGTGTAAAGCCTGGGGTGCCTAATGAGTGAGCTAAC
TCACATTAATTGCGTTGCGCTCACTGCCCGCTTTCCAGTCGGGAAACCTGTCGTGCCAGCTGCATTAATG
AATCGGCCAACGCGCGGGGAGAGGCGGTTTGCGTATTGGGCGCTCTTCCGCTTCCTCGCTCACTGACTCG
CTGCGCTCGGTCGTTCGGCTGCGGCGAGCGGTATCAGCTCACTCAAAGGCGGTAATACGGTTATCCACAG
AATCAGGGGATAACGCAGGAAAGAACATGTGAGCAAAAGGCCAGCAAAAGGCCAGGAACCGTAAAAAGGC
CGCGTTGCTGGCGTTTTTCCATAGGCTCCGCCCCCCTGACGAGCATCACAAAAATCGACGCTCAAGTCAG
AGGTGGCGAAACCCGACAGGACTATAAAGATACCAGGCGTTTCCCCCTGGAAGCTCCCTCGTGCGCTCTC
CTGTTCCGACCCTGCCGCTTACCGGATACCTGTCCGCCTTTCTCCCTTCGGGAAGCGTGGCGCTTTCTCA
TAGCTCACGCTGTAGGTATCTCAGTTCGGTGTAGGTCGTTCGCTCCAAGCTGGGCTGTGTGCACGAACCC
CCCGTTCAGCCCGACCGCTGCGCCTTATCCGGTAACTATCGTCTTGAGTCCAACCCGGTAAGACACGACT
TATCGCCACTGGCAGCAGCCACTGGTAACAGGATTAGCAGAGCGAGGTATGTAGGCGGTGCTACAGAGTT
CTTGAAGTGGTGGCCTAACTACGGCTACACTAGAAGGACAGTATTTGGTATCTGCGCTCTGCTGAAGCCA
GTTACCTTCGGAAAAAGAGTTGGTAGCTCTTGATCCGGCAAACAAACCACCGCTGGTAGCGGTGGTTTTT
TTGTTTGCAAGCAGCAGATTACGCGCAGAAAAAAAGGATCTCAAGAAGATCCTTTGATCTTTTCTACGGG
GTCTGACGCTCAGTGGAACGAAAACTCACGTTAAGGGATTTTGGTCATGAGATTATCAAAAAGGATCTTC
ACCTAGATCCTTTTAAATTAAAAATGAAGTTTTAAATCAATCTAAAGTATATATGAGTAAACTTGGTCTG
ACAGTTACCAATGCTTAATCAGTGAGGCACCTATCTCAGCGATCTGTCTATTTCGTTCATCCATAGTTGC
CTGACTCCCCGTCGTGTAGATAACTACGATACGGGAGGGCTTACCATCTGGCCCCAGTGCTGCAATGATA
CCGCGAGACCCACGCTCACCGGCTCCAGATTTATCAGCAATAAACCAGCCAGCCGGAAGGGCCGAGCGCA
GAAGTGGTCCTGCAACTTTATCCGCCTCCATCCAGTCTATTAATTGTTGCCGGGAAGCTAGAGTAAGTAG
TTCGCCAGTTAATAGTTTGCGCAACGTTGTTGCCATTGCTACAGGCATCGTGGTGTCACGCTCGTCGTTT
GGTATGGCTTCATTCAGCTCCGGTTCCCAACGATCAAGGCGAGTTACATGATCCCCCATGTTGTGCAAAA
AAGCGGTTAGCTCCTTCGGTCCTCCGATCGTTGTCAGAAGTAAGTTGGCCGCAGTGTTATCACTCATGGT
TATGGCAGCACTGCATAATTCTCTTACTGTCATGCCATCCGTAAGATGCTTTTCTGTGACTGGTGAGTAC
TCAACCAAGTCATTCTGAGAATAGTGTATGCGGCGACCGAGTTGCTCTTGCCCGGCGTCAATACGGGATA
ATACCGCGCCACATAGCAGAACTTTAAAAGTGCTCATCATTGGAAAACGTTCTTCGGGGCGAAAACTCTC
AAGGATCTTACCGCTGTTGAGATCCAGTTCGATGTAACCCACTCGTGCACCCAACTGATCTTCAGCATCT
TTTACTTTCACCAGCGTTTCTGGGTGAGCAAAAACAGGAAGGCAAAATGCCGCAAAAAAGGGAATAAGGG
CGACACGGAAATGTTGAATACTCATACTCTTCCTTTTTCAATATTATTGAAGCATTTATCAGGGTTATTG
TCTCATGAGCGGATACATATTTGAATGTATTTAGAAAAATAAACAAATAGGGGTTCCGCGCACATTTCCC
CGAAAAGTGCCACCTAAATTGTAAGCGTTAATATTTTGTTAAAATTCGCGTTAAATTTTTGTTAAATCAG
CTCATTTTTTAACCAATAGGCCGAAATCGGCAAAATCCCTTATAAATCAAAAGAATAGACCGAGATAGGG
T
[37 nt withheld, positions 5042-5078]
AAAGAACGTGGACTCCAACGTCAAAGG
[49 nt withheld, positions 5106-5154]
T
[91 nt withheld, positions 5156-5246]
G
[124 nt withheld, positions 5248-5371]
CCCATTCGCCATTCAGGCTGCGCAACTGTTGGGAAGGGCGATCGGTGCGGGCCTCTTCGCTATTACGCCA
GTCGACCATAGCCAATTCAATATGGCGTATATGGACTCATGCCAATTCAATATGGTGGATCTGGACCTGT
GCCAATTCAATATGGCGTATATGGACTCGTGCCAATTCAATATGGTGGATCTGGACCCCAGCCAATTCAA
TATGGCGGACTTGGCACCATGCCAATTCAATATGGCGGACTTGGCACTGTGCCAACTGGGGAGGGGTCTA
CTTGGCACGGTGCCAAGTTTGAGGAGGGGTCTTGGCCCTGTGCCAAGTCCGCCATATTGAATTGGCATGG
TGCCAATAATGGCGGCCATATTGGCTATATGCCAGGATCAATATATAGGCAATATCCAATATGGCCCTAT
GCCAATATGGCTATTGGCCAGGTTCAATACTATGTATTGGCCCTATGCCATATAGTATTCCATATATGGG
TTTTCCTATTGACGTAGATAGCCCCTCCCAATGGGCGGTCCCATATACCATATATGGGGCTTCCTAATAC
CGCCCATAGCCACTCCCCCATTGACGTCAATGGTCTCTATATATGGTCTTTCCTATTGACGTCATATGGG
CGGTCCTATTGACGTATATGGCGCCTCCCCCATTGACGTCAATTACGGTAAATGGCCCGCCTGGCTCAAT
GCCCATTGACGTCAATAGGACCACCCACCATTGACGTCAATGGGATGGCTCATTGCCCATTCATATCCGT
TCTCACGCCCCCTATTGACGTCAATGACGGTAAATGGCCCACTTGGCAGTACATCAATATCTATTAATAG
TAACTTGGCAAGTACATTACTATTGGAAGTACGCCAGGGTACATTGGCAGTACTCCCATTGACGTCAATG
GCGGTAAATGGCCCGCGATGGCTGCCAAGTACATCCCCATTGACGTCAATGGGGAGGGGCAATGACGCAA
ATGGGCGTTCCATTGACGTAAATGGGCGGTAGGCGTGCCTAATGGGAGGTCTATATAAGCAATGCTCGTT
TAGGGAAC
