>Addgene plasmid #31131 | pCS_FLPER(T) | addgene partial sequence | sequence record 37071 | CMV-F 5'-CGCAAATGGGCGGTAGGCGTG-3'
GCTNTAGCATGCTCGTTTGGGAACCGCCATTCTGCCTGGGGACGTCGGAGCAAGCTTGATTTAGGTGACA
CTATAGAATACAAGCTACTTGTTCTTTTTGCAGGATCCACAGCCACCATGCCACAATTTGATATATTATG
TAAAACACCACCTAAGGTCCTGGTTCGTCAGTTTGTGGAAAGGTTTGAAAGACCTTCAGGGGAAAAAATA
GCATCATGTGCTGCTGAACTAACCTATTTATGTTGGATGATTACTCATAACGGAACAGCAATCAAGAGAG
CCACATTCATGAGCTATAATACTATCATAAGCAATTCGCTGAGTTTCGATATTGTCAACAAATCACTCCA
GTTTAAATACAAGACGCAAAAAGCAACAATTCTGGAAGCCTCATTAAAGAAATTAATTCCTGCTTGGGAA
TTTACAATTATTCCTTACAATGGACAAAAACATCAATCTGATATCACTGATATTGTAAGTAGTTTGCAAT
TACAGTTCGAATCATCGGAAGAAGCAGATAAGGGAAATAGCCACAGTAAAAAAATGCTTAAAGCACTTCT
AAGTGAGGGTGAAAGCATCTGGGAGATCACTGAGAAAATACTAAATTCGTTTGAGTATACCTCGAGATTT
ACAAAAACAAAAACTTTATACCAATTCCTCTTCCTAGCTACTTTCATCAATTGTGGAAGATTCAGCGATA
TTAAGAACGTTGATCCGAAATCATTTAAATTAGTCCAAAATAAGTATCTGGGAGTAATAATCCAGTGTTT
AGTGACAGAGACAAAGACAAGCGTTAGTAGGCACATATACTTCTTTAGCGCAAGGGGTAGGATCGATCCA
CTTGTATATTTGGATGAATTTTTGAGGAATTCTGAACCAGTCCTAAAACGAGTAAATAGGACCGGCAATT
CTTC
