>Addgene plasmid #31131 | pCS_FLPER(T) | addgene partial sequence | sequence record 38577 | M13-Rev 5'-CAGGAAACAGCTATGACC-3'
TAAGGGACAAAGCTGGGTACCGGGCCCAATGCATTGGCGCCGCGGCCGCGAATTAAAAAACCTCCCACAC
CTCCCCCTGAACCTGAAACATAAAATGAATGCAATTGTTGTTGTTAACTTGTTTATTGCAGCTTATAATG
GTTACAAATAAAGCAATAGCATCACAAATTTCACAAATAAAGCATTTTTTTCACTGCATTCTAGTTGTGG
TTTGTCCAAACTCATCAATGTATCTTATCATGTCTGGATCTACGTAATACGACTCACTATAGTTCTAGAG
GCTCGAGAGGCCTTGAATTCCGCCAGGGAGCTCTCAGACTGTGGCAGGGAAACCCTCTGCCTCCCCCGTG
ATGTAATACTTTTGCAAGGAATGCGATGAAGTAGAGCCCGCAGTGGCCAAGTGGCTTTGGTCCGTCTCCT
CCACGGATGCCCCTCCACGGCTAGTGGGCGCATGTAGGCGGTGGGCGTCCAGCATCTCCAGCAGCAGGTC
ATAGAGGGGCACCACGTTCTTGCACTTCATGCTGTACAGATGCTCCATTCTTTTGTTGCTCATGTGCCTG
ATGTGGGAGAGGATGAGGAGGAGCTGGGCCAGCCGCTGGTGCTGCTGCTGCAGGGTCAGGCCTGCCTTGG
CCATCAGGTGGATCAAAGTGTCTGTGATCTTGTCCAGGACTCGGTGGATATGGTCCTTCTCTTCCAGAGA
CTTCAGGGTGCTGGACAGAAATGTGTACACTCCAGAATTAAGCAAAATAATAGATTTGAGGCACACAAAC
TCCTCTCCCTGCAGATTCATCATGCGGAACCGAGATGATGTAGCCAGCAGCATGTCGAAGATCTCCACCA
TGCCTTCCACACATTTACCTTGATTCCTGTCCAGGAGCAAGTTAGGAGCAAACAGGAGCTTCCCCGGGTG
TTCCATGGAGCGCCAGACGAGAC
